>Addgene plasmid #60780 | pZA2[PLac:mCherry,PTAN:GFP] | depositor full sequence | sequence record 97762 | pZA2[PLac:mCherry,PTAN:GFP] sequence 4957 bps
TTGAACCATGGCCGATCAACGTCTCATTTTCGCCAAAAGTTGGCCCAGGGCTTCCCGGTATCAACAGGGA
CACCAGGATTTATTTATTCTGCGAAGTGATCTTCCGTCACAGGTATTTATTCGGCGCAAAGTGCGTCGGG
TGATGCTGCCAACTTACTGATTTAGTGTATGATGGTGTTTTTGAGGTGCTCCAGTGGCTTCTGTTTCTAT
CAGCTGTCCCTCCTGTTCAGCTACTGACGGGGTGGTGCGTAACGGCAAAAGCACCGCCGGACATCAGCGC
TAGCGGAGTGTATACTGGCTTACTATGTTGGCACTGATGAGGGTGTCAGTGAAGTGCTTCATGTGGCAGG
AGAAAAAAGGCTGCACCGGTGCGCGATTTCAACACGAGCCAAAATAATAAAAAAGCCGGATTAATAATCT
GGCTTTTTATATTCTCTCTCTAGTATATAAACGCAGAAAGGCCCACCCGAAGGTGAGCCAGTGTGATCCA
AGCCAGCTCGATATCCGCCTTACTGGTTAGCAGAATGAATCACCGATACGCGAGCGAACGTGAAGCGACT
GCTGCTGCAAAACGTCTGCGACCTGAGCAACAACATGAATGGTCTTCGGTTTCCGTGTTTCGTAAAGTCT
GGAAACGCGGAAGTCCCCTACGTGCTGCCCGGGTCACTTGTACAGCTCGTCCATGCCGCCGGTGGAGTGG
CGGCCCTCGGCGCGTTCGTACTGTTCCACGATGGTGTAGTCCTCGTTGTGGGAGGTGATGTCCAACTTGA
TGTTGACGTTGTAGGCGCCGGGCAGCTGCACGGGCTTCTTGGCCTTGTAGGTGGTCTTGACCTCAGCGTC
GTAGTGGCCGCCGTCCTTCAGCTTCAGCCTCTGCTTGATCTCGCCCTTCAGGGCGCCGTCCTCGGGGTAC
ATCCGCTCGGAGGAGGCCTCCCAGCCCATGGTCTTCTTCTGCATTACGGGGCCGTCGGAGGGGAAGTTGG
TGCCGCGCAGCTTCACCTTGTAGATGAACTCGCCGTCCTGCAGGGAGGAGTCCTGGGTCACGGTCACCAC
GCCGCCGTCCTCGAAGTTCATCACGCGCTCCCACTTGAAGCCCTCGGGGAAGGACAGCTTCAAGTAGTCG
GGGATGTCGGCGGGGTGCTTCACGTAGGCCTTGGAGCCGTACATGAACTGAGGGGACAGGATGTCCCAGG
CGAAGGGCAGGGGGCCACCCTTGGTCACCTTCAGCTTGGCGGTCTGGGTGCCCTCGTAGGGGCGGCCCTC
GCCCTCGCCCTCGATCTCGAACTCGTGGCCGTTCACGGAGCCCTCCATGTGCACCTTGAAGCGCATGAAC
TCCTTGATGATGGCCATGTTATCCTCCTCGCCCTTGCTAACCATTATCCTTTCTCCTTATCGGTACCTTC
TATATGAGGCTGTTTCGTCCTCACGGACTCATCAGACCGGAAAGCACATCCGGTGACAGCTGGCGCGCCG
GTCAGTGCGTCCTGCTGATGTGCTCAGTATCTTGTTATCCGCTCACAATGTCAATTGTTATCCGCTCACA
ATTGCGGCCGCGGCAGTTATTGGTGCCCTTAAACGCCTGGTGCTACGCCTGAATAAGTGATAATAAGCGG
ATGAATGGCAGAAATTCGAAAGCAAATTCGACCCGGTCGTCGGTTCAGGGCAGGGTCGTTAAATAGCCGC
TTATGTCTATTGCTGGTTTACCGGTTTATTGACTACCGGAAGCAGTGTGACCGTGTGCTTCTCAAATGCC
TGACTGGTAACAGGATTAGCAGAGCGAGGTATGTAGGCGGTGCTACAGAGTTCTTGAAGTGGTGGCCTAA
CTACGGCTACACTAGAAGGACAGTATTTGGTATCTGCGCTCTGCTGAAGCCAGTTACCTTCGGAAAAAGA
GTTGGTAGCTCTTGATCCGGCAAACAAACCACCGCTGGTAGCGGTGGTTTTTTTGTTTGCAAGCAGCAGA
TTACGCGCAGAAAAAAAGGATCTCAAGAAGATCCTTTGATCTTTTCTACGGGGTCTGACGCTCAGTGGAA
CGAAAACTCACGTTAAGGGCTCGAGAATTTTAAGCGGCTTAAAATTGACATTTTAAGCGCTTAAAATGAT
ACTGAGCACATCAGCAGGACGCACTGACCGAATTCATTAAAGAGGAGAAAGGTACCATGTCTAAAGGTGA
AGAATTATTCACTGGTGTTGTCCCAATTTTGGTTGAATTAGATGGTGATGTTAATGGTCACAAATTTTCT
GTCTCCGGTGAAGGTGAAGGTGATGCTACTTACGGTAAATTGACCTTAAAATTTATTTGTACTACTGGTA
AATTGCCAGTTCCATGGCCAACCTTAGTCACTACTTTAACTTATGGTGTTCAATGTTTTTCTAGATACCC
AGATCATATGAAACAACATGACTTTTTCAAGTCTGCCATGCCAGAAGGTTATGTTCAAGAAAGAACTATT
TTTTTCAAAGATGACGGTAACTACAAGACCAGAGCTGAAGTCAAGTTTGAAGGTGATACCTTAGTTAATA
GAATCGAATTAAAAGGTATTGATTTTAAAGAAGATGGTAACATTTTAGGTCACAAATTGGAATACAACTA
TAACTCTCACAATGTTTACATCATGGCTGACAAACAAAAGAATGGTATCAAAGTTAACTTCAAAATTAGA
CACAACATTGAAGATGGTTCTGTTCAATTAGCTGACCATTATCAACAAAATACTCCAATTGGTGATGGTC
CAGTCTTGTTACCAGACAACCATTACTTATCCACTCAATCTAAATTATCCAAAGATCCAAACGAAAAGAG
AGACCACATGGTCTTGTTAGAATTTGTTACTGCTGCTGGTATTACCCATGGTATGGATGAATTGTACAAA
TGAAAGCTTAATTAGCTGATCTAGACGCGTGCTAGAGGCATCAAATAAAACGAAAGGCTCAGTCGAAAGA
CTGGGCCTTTCGTTTTATCTGTTGTTTGTCGGTGAACGCTCTCCTGAGTAGGACAAATCCGCCGCCCTAG
ACCTAGGGGATATATTCCGCTTCCTCGCTCACTGACTCGCTACGCTCGGTCGTTCGACTGCGGCGAGCGG
AAATGGCTTACGAACGGGGCGGAGATTTCCTGGAAGATGCCAGGAAGATACTTAACAGGGAAGTGAGAGG
GCCGCGGCAAAGCCGTTTTTCCATAGGCTCCGCCCCCCTGACAAGCATCACGAAATCTGACGCTCAAATC
AGTGGTGGCGAAACCCGACAGGACTATAAAGATACCAGGCGTTTCCCCCTGGCGGCTCCCTCGTGCGCTC
TCCTGTTCCTGCCTTTCGGTTTACCGGTGTCATTCCGCTGTTATGGCCGCGTTTGTCTCATTCCACGCCT
GACACTCAGTTCCGGGTAGGCAGTTCGCTCCAAGCTGGACTGTATGCACGAACCCCCCGTTCAGTCCGAC
CGCTGCGCCTTATCCGGTAACTATCGTCTTGAGTCCAACCCGGAAAGACATGCAAAAGCACCACTGGCAG
CAGCCACTGGTAATTGATTTAGAGGAGTTAGTCTTGAAGTCATGCGCCGGTTAAGGCTAAACTGAAAGGA
CAAGTTTTGGTGACTGCGCTCCTCCAAGCCAGTTACCTCGGTTCAAAGAGTTGGTAGCTCAGAGAACCTT
CGAAAAACCGCCCTGCAAGGCGGTTTTTTCGTTTTCAGAGCAAGAGATTACGCGCAGACCAAAACGATCT
CAAGAAGATCATCTTATTAATCAGATAAAATATTTCTAGATTTCAGTGCAATTTATCTCTTCAAATGTAG
CACCTGAAGTCAGCCCCATACGATATAAGTTGTTACTAGTGCTTGGATTCTCACCAATAAAAAACGCCCG
GCGGCAACCGAGCGTTCTGAACAAATCCAGATGGAGTTCTGAGGTCATTACTGGATCTATCAACAGGAGT
CCAAGCGAGCTCTCGAACCCCAGAGTCCCGCTCAGAAGAACTCGTCAAGAAGGCGATAGAAGGCGATGCG
CTGCGAATCGGGAGCGGCGATACCGTAAAGCACGAGGAAGCGGTCAGCCCATTCGCCGCCAAGCTCTTCA
GCAATATCACGGGTAGCCAACGCTATGTCCTGATAGCGGTCCGCCACACCCAGCCGGCCACAGTCGATGA
ATCCAGAAAAGCGGCCATTTTCCACCATGATATTCGGCAAGCAGGCATCGCCATGGGTCACGACGAGATC
CTCGCCGTCGGGCATGCGCGCCTTGAGCCTGGCGAACAGTTCGGCTGGCGCGAGCCCCTGATGCTCTTCG
TCCAGATCATCCTGATCGACAAGACCGGCTTCCATCCGAGTACGTGCTCGCTCGATGCGATGTTTCGCTT
GGTGGTCGAATGGGCAGGTAGCCGGATCAAGCGTATGCAGCCGCCGCATTGCATCAGCCATGATGGATAC
TTTCTCGGCAGGAGCAAGGTGAGATGACAGGAGATCCTGCCCCGGCACTTCGCCCAATAGCAGCCAGTCC
CTTCCCGCTTCAGTGACAACGTCGAGCACAGCTGCGCAAGGAACGCCCGTCGTGGCCAGCCACGATAGCC
GCGCTGCCTCGTCCTGCAGTTCATTCAGGGCACCGGACAGGTCGGTCTTGACAAAAAGAACCGGGCGCCC
CTGCGCTGACAGCCGGAACACGGCGGCATCAGAGCAGCCGATTGTCTGTTGTGCCCAGTCATAGCCGAAT
AGCCTCTCCACCCAAGCGGCCGGAGAACCTGCGTGCAATCCATCTTGTTCAATCATGCGAAACGATCCTC
ATCCTGTCTCTTGATCAGATCTTGATCCCCTGCGCCATCAGATCCTTGGCGGCAAGAAAGCCATCCAGTT
TACTTTGCAGGGCTTCCCAACCTTACCAGAGGGCGCCCCAGCTGGCAATTCCGACGTCTAAGAAACCATT
ATTATCATGACATTAACCTATAAAAATAGGCGTATCACGAGGCCCTTTCGTCTTCAC
Features (pLannotate 1.2.2; 17 found; start..end, strand, type, name):
    139..282     +  mobile_element IS1 (fragment): prokaryotic transposable element IS1
    452..479     -  terminator     T7Te terminator: phage T7 early transcription terminator
    520..645     -  CDS            YPB1_ECOLX (fragment): Protein predicted: Swiss-Prot protein existence level 4. From Escherichia coli.
    667..1374    -  CDS            mCherry: mCherry is a basic (constitutively fluorescent) red fluorescent protein published in 2004, derived from Discosoma sp.. It is reported to be a very rapidly-maturing monomer with low acid sensitivity.
   1410..1459    -  misc_RNA       sTRSV HHRz: hammerhead ribozyme from the tobacco ringspot virus satellite RNA (Khvorova et al., 2003)
   1470..1502    -  promoter       PLtetO-1 promoter (fragment): modified phage lambda PL promoter with tet operator sites (Lutz and Bujard, 1997)
   1502..1518    -  protein_bind   lac operator: The lac repressor binds to the lac operator to inhibit transcription in E. coli. This inhibition can be relieved by adding lactose or isopropyl-β-D-thiogalactopyranoside (IPTG). lac repressor encoded by lacI
   1525..1541    -  protein_bind   lac operator: The lac repressor binds to the lac operator to inhibit transcription in E. coli. This inhibition can be relieved by adding lactose or isopropyl-β-D-thiogalactopyranoside (IPTG). lac repressor encoded by lacI
   1753..1986    -  rep_origin     ori (fragment): high-copy-number ColE1/pMB1/pBR322/pUC origin of replication
   2098..2129    +  promoter       PLtetO-1 promoter (fragment): modified phage lambda PL promoter with tet operator sites (Lutz and Bujard, 1997)
   2157..2870    +  CDS            GFP (S65T): GFP (S65T) is a basic (constitutively fluorescent) green fluorescent protein published in 1995, derived from Aequorea victoria.
   2912..2998    +  terminator     rrnB T1 terminator: Escherichia coli rrnB; transcription terminator T1 from the E. coli rrnB gene
   3025..3080    -  rep_origin     RSF ori (fragment): Plasmids containing the RSF 1030 origin of replication can be propagated in E. coli cells that contain additional plasmids with compatible origins.
   3168..3713    -  rep_origin     p15A ori: Plasmids containing the medium-copy-number p15A origin of replication can be propagated in E. coli cells that contain a second plasmid with the ColE1 origin.
   3827..3921    -  terminator     lambda t0 terminator: transcription terminator from phage lambda
   3955..4746    -  CDS            neo: KKA2_KLEPN - Also known as kan, nptII. Experimental evidence at protein level: Swiss-Prot protein existence level 1. Resistance to kanamycin, neomycin, paromomycin, ribostamycin, butirosin and gentamicin B. From Klebsiella pneumoniae.
   4778..4897    -  CDS            tnpA (fragment): TN5P_ECOLX - Also known as tnp. Experimental evidence at protein level: Swiss-Prot protein existence level 1. Mediates transposition of transposon Tn5 by a 'cut and paste' mechanism. First, the monomeric transposase binds the 19 bp inverted DNA repeats flanking the transposon. Then, dimerization of the DNA- bound transposase creates a synaptic DNA complex. After nicking of the first DNA strand, excision of the transposon proceeds through a series of intermediates. The transposase then mediates the insertion of the transposon at a new site by strand transfer. The activity of the wild- type tran
