[The description below was written by a language model from this plasmid's Addgene catalogue record and pLannotate feature annotations shown in this document.]
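Description:
pZA2[PLac:mCherry,PTAN:GFP] is a 4,957 bp bacterial dual-reporter plasmid built on a pZ-style modular backbone for use in E. coli. It replicates from a p15A origin, which is compatible with ColE1-type plasmids and so allows co-maintenance with separate regulator plasmids. Selection is by kanamycin through the neo (nptII) gene, which is followed by a lambda t0 terminator. The catalogue entry lists the plasmid as high copy, although p15A is generally regarded as a medium-copy origin. The short ColE1, RSF, IS1 and Tn5 transposase matches in the feature table are only fragments and probably reflect backbone remnants or sequence similarity rather than functional elements.

The payload consists of two divergently oriented reporter cassettes. On the reverse strand, the PLac promoter is annotated as a lambda PL-derived core with two lac operator sites, so it should be repressed by LacI and relieved by IPTG. It drives mCherry (708 bp), with an sTRSV hammerhead ribozyme lying between promoter and coding sequence. Such ribozymes are commonly used to cleave the 5′ leader and insulate expression from promoter context. This unit ends at a T7Te terminator. On the forward strand, the PTAN promoter also shows a PL-derived core but has no annotated operators. It drives yeast-enhanced GFP (yemGFP, 717 bp, annotated as GFP S65T), terminated by rrnB T1. The record does not describe which repressor or operator sequence PTAN responds to.

The associated work concerns transcriptional logic gates built from orthogonal LacI/GalR family chimeric repressors. In that context the plasmid appears to serve as a two-colour readout, comparing regulation at the native lac operator promoter (red) with regulation at the alternative PTAN promoter (green) in the same cell. The depositor notes that discrepancies between the full and quality-control sequences have no functional consequence.
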