Addgene plasmid #60780: pZA2[PLac:mCherry,PTAN:GFP]
Purpose: Contains PLac driving expression of mCherry and PTAN driving expression of GFP.
Depositing lab: Matthew Bennett. Depositing organization: Rice University. Publication: Modular, Multi-Input Transcriptional Logic Gating with Orthogonal LacI/GalR Family Chimeras. Shis DL, Hussain F, Meinhardt S, Swint-Kruse L, Bennett MR. ACS Synth Biol. 2014 Sep 19;3(9):645-51. doi: 10.1021/sb500262f. Epub 2014 Jul 28. PubMed 25035932.
Backbone
  Vector backbone: p15A
  Backbone size w/o insert (bp): 3532
  Total vector size (bp): 4957
  Modifications to backbone: Contains one Plac driven ORF for the regulated expression of mCherry. Also contains one PTAN driven ORF for the regulated expression of yemGFP.
Growth in bacteria
  Bacterial resistance: Kanamycin, 50 μg/mL
  Growth temperature: 37°C
  Growth strain: Top10
  Copy number: High Copy
Gene/Insert 1
  Gene/Insert name: mCherry
  Insert size (bp): 708
Gene/Insert 2
  Gene/Insert name: yemGFP (alt name: Yeast Enhanced GFP)
  Insert size (bp): 717
Terms and licenses: Academic/Nonprofit Terms; Industry Terms: Not Available to Industry
Depositor comments: Discrepancies between full and QC sequences have no functional consequence.
How to cite: pZA2[PLac:mCherry,PTAN:GFP] was a gift from Matthew Bennett (Addgene plasmid # 60780 ; http://n2t.net/addgene:60780 ; RRID:Addgene_60780)
