>Addgene plasmid #60780 | pZA2[PLac:mCherry,PTAN:GFP] | addgene partial sequence | sequence record 108429 | mCherry-R 5'-TTGGTCACCTTCAGCTTGG-3'
TCGATCTCGAACTCGTGGCCGTTCACGGAGCCCTCCATGTGCACCTTGAAGCGCATGAACTCCTTGATGA
TGGCCATGTTATCCTCCTCGCCCTTGCTAACCATTATCCTTTCTCCTTATCGGTACCTTCTATATTTAAA
CAAAATTATTTGTAGAGGCTGTTTCGTCCTCACGGACTCATCAGACCGGAAAGCACATCCGGTGACAGCT
GGCGCGCCGGTCAGTGCGTCCTGCTGATGTGCTCAGTATCTTGTTATCCGCTCACAATGTCAATTGTTAT
CCGCTCACAATTGCGGCCGCGGCAGTTATTGGTGCCCTTAAACGCCTGGTTGCTACGCCTGAATAAGTGA
TAATAAGCGGATGAATGGCAGAAATTCGAAAGCAAATTCGACCCGGTCGTCGGTTCAGGGCAGGGTCGTT
AAATAGCCGCTTATGTCTATTGCTGGTTTACCGGTTTATTGACTACCGGAAGCAGTGTGACCGTGTGCTT
CTCAAATGCCTGACTGGTAACAGGATTAGCAGAGCGAGGTATGTAGGCGGTGCTACAGAGTTCTTGAAGT
GGTGGCCTAACTACGGCTACACTAGAAGGACAGTATTTGGTATCTGCGCTCTGCTGAAGCCAGTTACCTT
CGGAAAAAGAGTTGGTAGCTCTTGATCCGGC
