>Addgene plasmid #60780 | pZA2[PLac:mCherry,PTAN:GFP] | addgene partial sequence | sequence record 109741 | yGFP-R 5'-GCATCACCTTCACCTTCACC-3'
TTGGGACAACACCAGTGAATAATTCTTCACCTTTAGACATGGTACCTTTCTCCTCTTTAATGAATTCGGT
CAGTGCGTCCTGCTGATGTGCTCAGTATCATTTTAAGCGCTTAAAATGTCAATTTTAAGCCGCTTAAAAT
TCTCGAGCCCTTAACGTGAGTTTTCGTTCCACTGAGCGTCAGACCCCGTAGAAAAGATCAAAGGATCTTC
TTGAGATCCTTTTTTTCTGCGCGTAATCTGCTGCTTGCAAACAAAAAAACCACCGCTACCAGCGGTGGTT
TGTTTGCCGGATCAAGAGCTACCAACTCTTTTTCCGAAGGTAACTGGCTTCAGCAGAGCGCAGATACCAA
ATACTGTCCTTCTAGTGTAGCCGTAGTTAGGCCACCACTTCAAGAACTCTGTAGCACCGCCTACATACCT
CGCTCTGCTAATCCTGTTACCAGTCAGGCATTTGAGAAGCACACGGTCACACTGCTTCCGGTAGTCAATA
AACCGGTAAACCAGCAATAGACATAAGCGGCTATTTAACGACCCTGCCCTGAACCGACGACCGGGTCGAA
TTTGCTTTCGAATTTCTGCCATTCATCCGCTTATTATCACTTATTCAGGCGTAGCAACCAGGCGTTTAAG
GGCACCAATAACTGCCGCGGCCGCAATTGTGAGCGGATAACAATTGACATTGTGAGCGGATAACAAGATA
CTGAGCACATCAGCAGGACGCACTGACCGGCGCGCCAGCTGTCACCGGATGTGC
