>Addgene plasmid #60780 | pZA2[PLac:mCherry,PTAN:GFP] | addgene partial sequence | sequence record 109743 | mCherry-F 5'-ccccgtaatgcagaagaaga-3'
CGAGATCAAGCAGAGGCTGAAGCTGAAGGACGGCGGCCACTACGACGCTGAGGTCAAGACCACCTACAAG
GCCAAGAAGCCCGTGCAGCTGCCCGGCGCCTACAACGTCAACATCAAGTTGGACATCACCTCCCACAACG
AGGACTACACCATCGTGGAACAGTACGAACGCGCCGAGGGCCGCCACTCCACCGGCGGCATGGACGAGCT
GTACAAGGACCCGGGCAGCACGTAGGGGACTTCCGCGTTTCCAGACTTTACGAAACACGGAAACCGAAGA
CCATTCATGTTGTTGCTCAGGTCGCAGACGTTTTGCAGCAGCAGTCGCTTCACGTTCGCTCGCGTATCGG
TGATTCATTCTGCTAACCAGTAAGGCGGATATCGAGCTGGCTTGGATCACACTGGCTCACCTTCGGGTGG
GCCTTTCTGCGTTTATATACTAGAGAGAGAATATAAAAAGCCAGATTATTAATCCGGCTTTTTTATTATT
TTGGCTCGTGTTGAAATCGCGCACCGGTGCAGCCTTTTTTCTCCTGCCACATGAAGCACTTCACTGACAC
CCTCATCAGTGCCAACATAGTAAGCCAGTATACACTCCGCTAGCGCTGATGTCCGGCGGTGCTTTTGCCG
TTACGCACCACCCCGTCAGTAGCTGAACAGGAGGGACAGCTGATAGAAACAGAAGCCACTGGAGCACCTC
